Addgene plasmid #105247: pAP1892-1
Purpose: human GFP11 with tagRFP 33bp downstream in Lamin A/C
Depositing lab: Geraldine Seydoux. Depositing organization: Johns Hopkins University and School of Medicine. Publication: Precision genome editing using synthesis-dependent repair of Cas9-induced DNA breaks. Paix A, Folkmann A, Goldman DH, Kulaga H, Grzelak MJ, Rasoloson D, Paidemarry S, Green R, Reed RR, Seydoux G. Proc Natl Acad Sci U S A. 2017 Nov 28. pii: 1711979114. doi: 10.1073/pnas.1711979114. PubMed 29183983.
Backbone
  Vector backbone: pUC19
  Vector type: Bacterial Expression
Growth in bacteria
  Bacterial resistance: Ampicillin, 100 μg/mL
  Growth temperature: 37°C
  Growth strain: DH5alpha
  Copy number: High Copy
Gene/Insert
  Gene/Insert name: Insertion of GFP11 at cut tagRFP 33bp downstream in Lamin A/C
  Species: H. sapiens (human)
  Insert size (bp): 800
  Entrez Gene: LMNA (a.k.a. CDCD1, CDDC, CMD1A, CMT2B1, EMD2, FPL, FPLD, FPLD2, HGPS, IDC, LDP1, LFP, LGMD1B, LMN1, LMNC, LMNL1, MADA, PRO1)
  Cloning method: Ligation Independent Cloning
  Sequencing primers: 5′ M13pUC-Fwd; 3′ M13pUC-Rev
Terms and licenses: Academic/Nonprofit Terms; Industry Terms: Not Available to Industry
How to cite: pAP1892-1 was a gift from Geraldine Seydoux (Addgene plasmid # 105247 ; http://n2t.net/addgene:105247 ; RRID:Addgene_105247)
