[The description below was written by a language model from this plasmid's Addgene catalogue record and the feature table of its GenBank file.]
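Description:
pAP1892-1 is a 3,488 bp pUC19-based plasmid that carries a human LMNA (Lamin A/C) genome-editing insert. It is catalogued as a bacterial expression vector, but it appears to work mainly as a cloning and storage vehicle for this DNA. It replicates in E. coli from the high-copy ColE1/pUC origin and is selected with ampicillin through the bla (AmpR) gene and its own promoter. The insert of about 800 bp was introduced by ligation-independent cloning into the lacZ polylinker region. It is flanked by the standard M13/pUC forward and reverse primer sites, with the lac promoter, lac operator and CAP binding site lying alongside as remnants of the backbone.

The insert is described as GFP11 placed at a Cas9 cut site in Lamin A/C, with tagRFP positioned 33 bp downstream of that site. GFP11 is the eleventh beta-strand of superfolder GFP, a short tag that fluoresces only when it pairs with the separately supplied GFP(1-10) fragment, so correct in-frame insertion can be detected by split-GFP complementation. The feature table annotates only the 48 bp GFP11 coding segment within the insert. The tagRFP sequence and any LMNA homology sequence are not annotated, so their exact boundaries and arrangement cannot be confirmed from the record. No mammalian promoter or mammalian selection marker is listed.

The associated publication concerns precision editing by synthesis-dependent repair of Cas9-induced breaks. This suggests the plasmid holds a repair-donor design, or serves as a template for making one, to test how edits at the cut and at a distance from it are incorporated at the human LMNA locus. The record does not state the exact mode of use.
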