LOCUS       Exported 3488 bp ds-DNA circular SYN 12-MAY-2021
DEFINITION  human GFP11 with tagRFP 33bp downstream in Lamin A/C.
ACCESSION   .
VERSION     .
KEYWORDS    pAP1892-1
SOURCE      synthetic DNA construct
  ORGANISM  synthetic DNA construct
REFERENCE   1 (bases 1 to 3488)
  AUTHORS   Paix A, Folkmann A, Goldman DH, Kulaga H, Grzelak MJ, Rasoloson D,
            Paidemarry S, Green R, Reed RR, Seydoux G
  TITLE     Precision genome editing using synthesis-dependent repair of
            Cas9-induced DNA breaks.
  JOURNAL   Proc Natl Acad Sci U S A. 2017 Nov 28. pii: 1711979114. doi:
            10.1073/pnas.1711979114.
  PUBMED    29183983
REFERENCE   2 (bases 1 to 3488)
  AUTHORS   .
  TITLE     Direct Submission
  JOURNAL   Exported May 12, 2021 from SnapGene Server 1.1.58
            http://www.snapgene.com
FEATURES             Location/Qualifiers
     source          1..3488
                     /organism="synthetic DNA construct"
                     /mol_type="other DNA"
     primer_bind     105..124
                     /label=pRS-marker
                     /note="pRS vectors, use to sequence yeast selectable
                     marker"
     primer_bind     318..340
                     /label=M13/pUC Forward
                     /note="In lacZ gene"
     primer_bind     332..349
                     /label=M13 Forward
                     /note="In lacZ gene. Also called M13-F20 or M13 (-21)
                     Forward"
     primer_bind     333..349
                     /label=M13 fwd
                     /note="common sequencing primer, one of multiple similar
                     variants"
     CDS             376..423
                     /codon_start=1
                     /product="11th beta-strand of superfolder GFP"
                     /label=GFP11
                     /note="associates with GFP(1-10), consisting of the first
                     10 beta-strands, to reconstitute fluorescent GFP (Cabantous
                     et al., 2005; Kamiyama et al., 2016)"
                     /translation="RDHMVLHEYVNAAGIT"
     primer_bind     complement(1221..1237)
                     /label=M13 rev
                     /note="common sequencing primer, one of multiple similar
                     variants"
     primer_bind     complement(1221..1237)
                     /label=M13 Reverse
                     /note="In lacZ gene. Also called M13-rev"
     primer_bind     complement(1234..1256)
                     /label=M13/pUC Reverse
                     /note="In lacZ gene"
     protein_bind    1245..1261
                     /label=lac operator
                     /bound_moiety="lac repressor encoded by lacI"
                     /note="The lac repressor binds to the lac operator to
                     inhibit transcription in E. coli. This inhibition can be
                     relieved by adding lactose or
                     isopropyl-beta-D-thiogalactopyranoside (IPTG)."
     promoter        complement(1269..1299)
                     /label=lac promoter
                     /note="promoter for the E. coli lac operon"
     protein_bind    1314..1335
                     /label=CAP binding site
                     /bound_moiety="E. coli catabolite activator protein"
                     /note="CAP binding activates transcription in the presence
                     of cAMP."
     primer_bind     complement(1452..1469)
                     /label=L4440
                     /note="L4440 vector, forward primer"
     rep_origin      complement(1623..2211)
                     /direction=LEFT
                     /label=ori
                     /note="high-copy-number ColE1/pMB1/pBR322/pUC origin of
                     replication"
     primer_bind     complement(1703..1722)
                     /label=pBR322ori-F
                     /note="pBR322 origin, forward primer"
     CDS             complement(2382..3242)
                     /codon_start=1
                     /gene="bla"
                     /product="beta-lactamase"
                     /label=AmpR
                     /note="confers resistance to ampicillin, carbenicillin, and
                     related antibiotics"
                     /translation="MSIQHFRVALIPFFAAFCLPVFAHPETLVKVKDAEDQLGARVGYI
                     ELDLNSGKILESFRPEERFPMMSTFKVLLCGAVLSRIDAGQEQLGRRIHYSQNDLVEYS
                     PVTEKHLTDGMTVRELCSAAITMSDNTAANLLLTTIGGPKELTAFLHNMGDHVTRLDRW
                     EPELNEAIPNDERDTTMPVAMATTLRKLLTGELLTLASRQQLIDWMEADKVAGPLLRSA
                     LPAGWFIADKSGAGERGSRGIIAALGPDGKPSRIVVIYTTGSQATMDERNRQIAEIGAS
                     LIKHW"
     primer_bind     3005..3024
                     /label=Amp-R
                     /note="Ampicillin resistance gene, reverse primer"
     promoter        complement(3243..3347)
                     /gene="bla"
                     /label=AmpR promoter
     primer_bind     3415..3433
                     /label=pBRforEco
                     /note="pBR322 vectors, upsteam of EcoRI site, forward
                     primer"
     primer_bind     complement(3471..5)
                     /label=pGEX 3'
                     /note="pGEX vectors, reverse primer"
ORIGIN
        1 cccggagacg gtcacagctt gtctgtaagc ggatgccggg agcagacaag cccgtcaggg
       61 cgcgtcagcg ggtgttggcg ggtgtcgggg ctggcttaac tatgcggcat cagagcagat
      121 tgtactgaga gtgcaccata tgcggtgtga aataccgcac agatgcgtaa ggagaaaata
      181 ccgcatcagg cgccattcgc cattcaggct gcgcaactgt tgggaagggc gatcggtgcg
      241 ggcctcttcg ctattacgcc agctggcgaa agggggatgt gctgcaaggc gattaagttg
      301 ggtaacgcca gggttttccc agtcacgacg ttgtaaaacg acggccagtg aattcgagct
      361 cggtacccgg ggatccgtga ccacatggtc cttcatgagt atgtaaatgc tgctgggatt
      421 acaggtggcg gccagcggcg cgccacccgc agcggggcgc aggccgtctc taaaggggaa
      481 gaactcatca aggagaatat gcacatgaag ctctatatgg aaggtacagt aaacaatcac
      541 cacttcaaat gcacttctga aggtgaagga aagccctacg agggtacaca gacgatgaga
      601 attaaagtcg ttgagggagg cccgctgccc tttgcttttg acatccttgc aacctcattt
      661 atgtatggca gccgaacatt catcaatcat acacagggga ttccagattt tttcaaacag
      721 tcctttccgg agggctttac atgggagcga gtaacgacct atgaagatgg gggagttttg
      781 accgccacgc aagatacgtc actccaagac ggctgcctga tttacaatgt aaaaataaga
      841 ggcgttaatt ttccgtctaa tggcccggta atgcagaaaa agaccctggg ttgggaggcc
      901 aacacggaaa tgctttatcc ggcagacggt ggcttggagg ggcgctctga catggcactg
      961 aagttggtcg gcggaggtca ccttatttgc aacttcaaaa ctacgtaccg ctcaaagaag
     1021 ccagccaaaa accttaaaat gcccggggtt tattatgtag accaccgcct cgaacggatc
     1081 aaggaagctg ataaagaaac gtatgtagag caacatgaag tcgcagtggc aaggtactgt
     1141 gatctcccca gtaagctggg gcacaaactg aatgatcctc tagagtcgac ctgcaggcat
     1201 gcaagcttgg cgtaatcatg gtcatagctg tttcctgtgt gaaattgtta tccgctcaca
     1261 attccacaca acatacgagc cggaagcata aagtgtaaag cctggggtgc ctaatgagtg
     1321 agctaactca cattaattgc gttgcgctca ctgcccgctt tccagtcggg aaacctgtcg
     1381 tgccagctgc attaatgaat cggccaacgc gcggggagag gcggtttgcg tattgggcgc
     1441 tcttccgctt cctcgctcac tgactcgctg cgctcggtcg ttcggctgcg gcgagcggta
     1501 tcagctcact caaaggcggt aatacggtta tccacagaat caggggataa cgcaggaaag
     1561 aacatgtgag caaaaggcca gcaaaaggcc aggaaccgta aaaaggccgc gttgctggcg
     1621 tttttccata ggctccgccc ccctgacgag catcacaaaa atcgacgctc aagtcagagg
     1681 tggcgaaacc cgacaggact ataaagatac caggcgtttc cccctggaag ctccctcgtg
     1741 cgctctcctg ttccgaccct gccgcttacc ggatacctgt ccgcctttct cccttcggga
     1801 agcgtggcgc tttctcatag ctcacgctgt aggtatctca gttcggtgta ggtcgttcgc
     1861 tccaagctgg gctgtgtgca cgaacccccc gttcagcccg accgctgcgc cttatccggt
     1921 aactatcgtc ttgagtccaa cccggtaaga cacgacttat cgccactggc agcagccact
     1981 ggtaacagga ttagcagagc gaggtatgta ggcggtgcta cagagttctt gaagtggtgg
     2041 cctaactacg gctacactag aagaacagta tttggtatct gcgctctgct gaagccagtt
     2101 accttcggaa aaagagttgg tagctcttga tccggcaaac aaaccaccgc tggtagcggt
     2161 ggtttttttg tttgcaagca gcagattacg cgcagaaaaa aaggatctca agaagatcct
     2221 ttgatctttt ctacggggtc tgacgctcag tggaacgaaa actcacgtta agggattttg
     2281 gtcatgagat tatcaaaaag gatcttcacc tagatccttt taaattaaaa atgaagtttt
     2341 aaatcaatct aaagtatata tgagtaaact tggtctgaca gttaccaatg cttaatcagt
     2401 gaggcaccta tctcagcgat ctgtctattt cgttcatcca tagttgcctg actccccgtc
     2461 gtgtagataa ctacgatacg ggagggctta ccatctggcc ccagtgctgc aatgataccg
     2521 cgagacccac gctcaccggc tccagattta tcagcaataa accagccagc cggaagggcc
     2581 gagcgcagaa gtggtcctgc aactttatcc gcctccatcc agtctattaa ttgttgccgg
     2641 gaagctagag taagtagttc gccagttaat agtttgcgca acgttgttgc cattgctaca
     2701 ggcatcgtgg tgtcacgctc gtcgtttggt atggcttcat tcagctccgg ttcccaacga
     2761 tcaaggcgag ttacatgatc ccccatgttg tgcaaaaaag cggttagctc cttcggtcct
     2821 ccgatcgttg tcagaagtaa gttggccgca gtgttatcac tcatggttat ggcagcactg
     2881 cataattctc ttactgtcat gccatccgta agatgctttt ctgtgactgg tgagtactca
     2941 accaagtcat tctgagaata gtgtatgcgg cgaccgagtt gctcttgccc ggcgtcaata
     3001 cgggataata ccgcgccaca tagcagaact ttaaaagtgc tcatcattgg aaaacgttct
     3061 tcggggcgaa aactctcaag gatcttaccg ctgttgagat ccagttcgat gtaacccact
     3121 cgtgcaccca actgatcttc agcatctttt actttcacca gcgtttctgg gtgagcaaaa
     3181 acaggaaggc aaaatgccgc aaaaaaggga ataagggcga cacggaaatg ttgaatactc
     3241 atactcttcc tttttcaata ttattgaagc atttatcagg gttattgtct catgagcgga
     3301 tacatatttg aatgtattta gaaaaataaa caaatagggg ttccgcgcac atttccccga
     3361 aaagtgccac ctgacgtcta agaaaccatt attatcatga cattaaccta taaaaatagg
     3421 cgtatcacga ggccctttcg tctcgcgcgt ttcggtgatg acggtgaaaa cctctgacac
     3481 atgcagct
//
