>Addgene plasmid #105247 | pAP1892-1 | depositor partial sequence | sequence record 199452 | insert
CGTGACCACATGGTCCTTCATGAGTATGTAAATGCTGCTGGGATTACAGGTGGCGGCCAGCGGCGCGCCA
CCCGCAGCGGGGCGCAGGCCGTCTCTAAAGGGGAAGAACTCATCAAGGAGAATATGCACATGAAGCTCTA
TATGGAAGGTACAGTAAACAATCACCACTTCAAATGCACTTCTGAAGGTGAAGGAAAGCCCTACGAGGGT
ACACAGACGATGAGAATTAAAGTCGTTGAGGGAGGCCCGCTGCCCTTTGCTTTTGACATCCTTGCAACCT
CATTTATGTATGGCAGCCGAACATTCATCAATCATACACAGGGGATTCCAGATTTTTTCAAACAGTCCTT
TCCGGAGGGCTTTACATGGGAGCGAGTAACGACCTATGAAGATGGGGGAGTTTTGACCGCCACGCAAGAT
ACGTCACTCCAAGACGGCTGCCTGATTTACAATGTAAAAATAAGAGGCGTTAATTTTCCGTCTAATGGCC
CGGTAATGCAGAAAAAGACCCTGGGTTGGGAGGCCAACACGGAAATGCTTTATCCGGCAGACGGTGGCTT
GGAGGGGCGCTCTGACATGGCACTGAAGTTGGTCGGCGGAGGTCACCTTATTTGCAACTTCAAAACTACG
TACCGCTCAAAGAAGCCAGCCAAAAACCTTAAAATGCCCGGGGTTTATTATGTAGACCACCGCCTCGAAC
GGATCAAGGAAGCTGATAAAGAAACGTATGTAGAGCAACATGAAGTCGCAGTGGCAAGGTACTGTGATCT
CCCCAGTAAGCTGGGGCACAAACTGAAT
